Addgene plasmid #116448: pHAGE-PDGFRA-G185W
Purpose: Lentiviral expression of PDGFRA G185W
Depositing lab: Gordon Mills & Kenneth Scott. Depositing organization: Baylor College of Medicine. Publication: Systematic Functional Annotation of Somatic Mutations in Cancer. Ng PK, Li J, Jeong KJ, Shao S, Chen H, Tsang YH, Sengupta S, Wang Z, Bhavana VH, Tran R, Soewito S, Minussi DC, Moreno D, Kong K, Dogruluk T, Lu H, Gao J, Tokheim C, Zhou DC, Johnson AM, Zeng J, Ip CKM, Ju Z, Wester M, Yu S, Li Y, Vellano CP, Schultz N, Karchin R, Ding L, Lu Y, Cheung LWT, Chen K, Shaw KR, Meric-Bernstam F, Scott KL, Yi S, Sahni N, Liang H, Mills GB. Cancer Cell. 2018 Mar 12;33(3):450-462.e10. doi: 10.1016/j.ccell.2018.01.021. PubMed 29533785.
Backbone
  Vector backbone: pHAGE
  Vector type: Lentiviral
Growth in bacteria
  Bacterial resistance: Ampicillin, 100 μg/mL
  Growth temperature: 37°C
  Growth strain: Stbl3
  Copy number: High Copy
Gene/Insert
  Gene/Insert name: PDGFRA
  Species: H. sapiens (human)
  Mutation: G185W
  Entrez Gene: PDGFRA (a.k.a. CD140A, PDGFR-2, PDGFR2)
  Cloning method: Gateway Cloning
Terms and licenses: Academic/Nonprofit Terms; Industry Terms: Not Available to Industry
How to cite: pHAGE-PDGFRA-G185W was a gift from Gordon Mills & Kenneth Scott (Addgene plasmid # 116448 ; http://n2t.net/addgene:116448 ; RRID:Addgene_116448)
