[The description below was written by a language model from this plasmid's Addgene catalogue record and pLannotate feature annotations shown in this document.]
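Description:
pHAGE-PDGFRA-G185W is an HIV-1-derived lentiviral expression plasmid built on the pHAGE backbone, carrying the human PDGFRA open reading frame with the G185W missense substitution. It is maintained in E. coli through a high-copy ColE1/pUC-type origin and selected with ampicillin via the β-lactamase gene. The record lists a recombination-deficient strain as the growth host, as is usual for plasmids carrying repeated LTR sequences. The 11.8 kb sequence also contains short remnants of lac regulatory elements, an SV40 origin and an SV40 poly(A) signal outside the viral cassette, which appear to be backbone carry-over.

The transfer cassette is bounded by a truncated 5' LTR and a ΔU3 self-inactivating 3' LTR. It includes the Ψ packaging signal with an adjoining gag fragment, the Rev response element for nuclear export of the genomic RNA, and the cPPT/CTS element that aids transduction. Inside it, the constitutive EF-1α promoter drives PDGFRA, which was introduced by Gateway recombination and is therefore flanked by attB1 and attB2 sites. A V5 epitope tag lies just downstream of attB2, but the record does not state whether the receptor is fused to it in frame. An EMCV IRES then permits translation of EGFP from the same transcript, so transduced cells can be identified by fluorescence, and a WPRE enhances transcript expression.

PDGFRA encodes a receptor tyrosine kinase for PDGF ligands that regulates proliferation, survival and migration. The construct comes from a collection made to functionally annotate somatic cancer mutations, and is suited to stable expression of this variant in mammalian cells for comparison with other alleles.
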