Features (pLannotate 1.2.2; 27 found; start..end, strand, type, name):
    377..634     +  LTR            5' LTR (truncated): truncated 5' long terminal repeat (LTR) from HIV-1
    681..806     +  misc_feature   HIV-1 Ψ: packaging signal of human immunodeficiency virus type 1
    790..1128    +  CDS            HIV-1 gag (fragment): gag protein from human immunodeficiency virus 1; gag
   1303..1536    +  misc_feature   RRE: The Rev response element (RRE) of HIV-1 allows for Rev-dependent mRNA export from the nucleus to the cytoplasm.
   1913..2013    +  CDS            Rev (fragment): human immunodeficiency virus 1 (HIV-1) Rev protein; rev; enhances nuclear export of unspliced and incompletely spliced viral mRNAs
   2058..2175    +  misc_feature   cPPT/CTS: central polypurine tract and central termination sequence of HIV-1
   2223..3401    +  promoter       EF-1α promoter: strong constitutive promoter for human elongation factor EF-1α
   3422..3442    +  protein_bind   attB1: mutant version of attB; core recombination site for the Gateway® BP reaction BP Clonase™
   3448..6714    +  CDS            PDGFRA: PGFRA_HUMAN - Also known as PDGFR2, RHEPDGFRA. Experimental evidence at protein level: Swiss-Prot protein existence level 1. Tyrosine-protein kinase that acts as a cell-surface receptor for PDGFA, PDGFB and PDGFC and plays an essential role in the regulation of embryonic development, cell proliferation, survival and chemotaxis. Depending on the context, promotes or inhibits cell proliferation and cell migration. Plays an important role in the differentiation of bone marrow-derived mesenchymal stem cells. Required for normal skeleton development and cephalic closure during embryonic development
   6719..6743    -  protein_bind   attB2: mutant version of attB; recombination site for the Gateway® BP reaction BP Clonase™
   6796..6837    +  CDS            V5 tag: epitope tag from simian virus 5
   6963..7425    +  misc_feature   IRES: internal ribosome entry site (IRES) of the encephalomyocarditis virus (EMCV)
   7439..8158    +  CDS            EGFP: the original enhanced GFP (Yang et al., 1996) mammalian codon-optimized
   8172..8760    +  misc_feature   WPRE: woodchuck hepatitis virus posttranscriptional regulatory element
   8768..8833    +  CDS            nef (fragment): NEF_HV1Z2 - Experimental evidence at protein level: Swiss-Prot protein existence level 1. Extracellular Nef protein targets CD4(+) T-lymphocytes for apoptosis by interacting with CXCR4 surface receptors. From Human immunodeficiency virus type 1 group M subtype D (isolate Z2/CDC-Z34) (HIV-1).
   8835..9068    +  LTR            3' LTR (ΔU3): self-inactivating 3' long terminal repeat (LTR) from HIV-1
   9273..9377    +  promoter       AmpR promoter: bla
   9378..10238   +  CDS            AmpR: β-lactamase; bla; confers resistance to ampicillin, carbenicillin, and related antibiotics
  10409..10997   +  rep_origin     ori: high-copy-number ColE1/pMB1/pBR322/pUC origin of replication
  11180..11234   +  CDS            lacI (fragment): lac repressor; lacI; The lac repressor binds to the lac operator to inhibit transcription in E. coli. This inhibition can be relieved by adding lactose or isopropyl-β-D-thiogalactopyranoside (IPTG).
  11240..11333   +  rep_origin     SV40 ori (fragment): SV40 origin of replication
  11358..11395   +  CDS            lacI (fragment): lac repressor; lacI; The lac repressor binds to the lac operator to inhibit transcription in E. coli. This inhibition can be relieved by adding lactose or isopropyl-β-D-thiogalactopyranoside (IPTG).
  11408..11429   +  protein_bind   CAP binding site: CAP binding activates transcription in the presence of cAMP. E. coli catabolite activator protein
  11444..11474   +  promoter       lac promoter: promoter for the E. coli lac operon
  11478..11500   +  protein_bind   lac operator (fragment): The lac repressor binds to the lac operator to inhibit transcription in E. coli. This inhibition can be relieved by adding lactose or isopropyl-β-D-thiogalactopyranoside (IPTG). lac repressor encoded by lacI
  11532..11615   +  polyA_signal   SV40 poly(A) signal (fragment): SV40 polyadenylation signal
  11782..329     +  CDS            nef (fragment) (across the origin): NEF_HV1BR - Experimental evidence at protein level: Swiss-Prot protein existence level 1. Extracellular Nef protein targets CD4(+) T-lymphocytes for apoptosis by interacting with CXCR4 surface receptors (PubMed:14990729). From Human immunodeficiency virus type 1 group M subtype B (isolate BRU/LAI) (HIV-1).
>Addgene plasmid #116448 | pHAGE-PDGFRA-G185W | addgene full sequence | sequence record 252512 | Addgene NGS Result
TGGAAGGGCTAATTCACTCCCAAAGAAGACAAGATATCCTTGATCTGTGGATCTACCACACACAAGGCTA
CTTCCCTGATTAGCAGAACTACACACCAGGGCCAGGGGTCAGATATCCACTGACCTTTGGATGGTGCTAC
AAGCTAGTACCAGTTGAGCCAGATAAGGTAGAAGAGGCCAATAAAGGAGAGAACACCAGCTTGTTACACC
CTGTGAGCCTGCATGGGATGGATGACCCGGAGAGAGAAGTGTTAGAGTGGAGGTTTGACAGCCGCCTAGC
ATTTCATCACGTGGCCCGAGAGCTGCATCCGGAGTACTTCAAGAACTGCTGATATCGAGCTTGCTACAAG
GGACTTTCCGCTGGGGACTTTCCAGGGAGGCGTGGCCTGGGCGGGACTGGGGAGTGGCGAGCCCTCAGAT
CCTGCATATAAGCAGCTGCTTTTTGCCTGTACTGGGTCTCTCTGGTTAGACCAGATCTGAGCCTGGGAGC
TCTCTGGCTAACTAGGGAACCCACTGCTTAAGCCTCAATAAAGCTTGCCTTGAGTGCTTCAAGTAGTGTG
TGCCCGTCTGTTGTGTGACTCTGGTAACTAGAGATCCCTCAGACCCTTTTAGTCAGTGTGGAAAATCTCT
AGCAGTGGCGCCCGAACAGGGACTTGAAAGCGAAAGGGAAACCAGAGGAGCTCTCTCGACGCAGGACTCG
GCTTGCTGAAGCGCGCACGGCAAGAGGCGAGGGGCGGCGACTGGTGAGTACGCCAAAAATTTTGACTAGC
GGAGGCTAGAAGGAGAGAGATGGGTGCGAGAGCGTCAGTATTAAGCGGGGGAGAATTAGATCGCGATGGG
AAAAAATTCGGTTAAGGCCAGGGGGAAAGAAAAAATATAAATTAAAACATATAGTATGGGCAAGCAGGGA
GCTAGAACGATTCGCAGTTAATCCTGGCCTGTTAGAAACATCAGAAGGCTGTAGACAAATACTGGGACAG
CTACAACCATCCCTTCAGACAGGATCAGAAGAACTTAGATCATTATATAATACAGTAGCAACCCTCTATT
GTGTGCATCAAAGGATAGAGATAAAAGACACCAAGGAAGCTTTAGACAAGATAGAGGAAGAGCAAAACAA
AAGTAAGACCACCGCACAGCAAGCGGCCGGCCGCTGATCTTCAGACCTGGAGGAGGAGATATGAGGGACA
ATTGGAGAAGTGAATTATATAAATATAAAGTAGTAAAAATTGAACCATTAGGAGTAGCACCCACCAAGGC
AAAGAGAAGAGTGGTGCAGAGAGAAAAAAGAGCAGTGGGAATAGGAGCTTTGTTCCTTGGGTTCTTGGGA
GCAGCAGGAAGCACTATGGGCGCAGCGTCAATGACGCTGACGGTACAGGCCAGACAATTATTGTCTGGTA
TAGTGCAGCAGCAGAACAATTTGCTGAGGGCTATTGAGGCGCAACAGCATCTGTTGCAACTCACAGTCTG
GGGCATCAAGCAGCTCCAGGCAAGAATCCTGGCTGTGGAAAGATACCTAAAGGATCAACAGCTCCTGGGG
ATTTGGGGTTGCTCTGGAAAACTCATTTGCACCACTGCTGTGCCTTGGAATGCTAGTTGGAGTAATAAAT
CTCTGGAACAGATTTGGAATCACACGACCTGGATGGAGTGGGACAGAGAAATTAACAATTACACAAGCTT
AATACACTCCTTAATTGAAGAATCGCAAAACCAGCAAGAAAAGAATGAACAAGAATTATTGGAATTAGAT
AAATGGGCAAGTTTGTGGAATTGGTTTAACATAACAAATTGGCTGTGGTATATAAAATTATTCATAATGA
TAGTAGGAGGCTTGGTAGGTTTAAGAATAGTTTTTGCTGTACTTTCTATAGTGAATAGAGTTAGGCAGGG
ATATTCACCATTATCGTTTCAGACCCACCTCCCAACCCCGAGGGGACCCGACAGGCCCGAAGGAATAGAA
GAAGAAGGTGGAGAGAGAGACAGAGACAGATCCATTCGATTAGTGAACGGATCTCGACGGTATCGCCGAA
TTCACAAATGGCAGTATTCATCCACAATTTTAAAAGAAAAGGGGGGATTGGGGGGTACAGTGCAGGGGAA
AGAATAGTAGACATAATAGCAACAGACATACAAACTAAAGAATTACAAAAACAAATTACAAAAATTCAAA
ATTTTCGGGTTTATTACAGGGACAGCAGAGATCCAGTTTGGACTAGTCGTGAGGCTCCGGTGCCCGTCAG
TGGGCAGAGCGCACATCGCCCACAGTCCCCGAGAAGTTGGGGGGAGGGGTCGGCAATTGAACCGGTGCCT
AGAGAAGGTGGCGCGGGGTAAACTGGGAAAGTGATGTCGTGTACTGGCTCCGCCTTTTTCCCGAGGGTGG
GGGAGAACCGTATATAAGTGCAGTAGTCGCCGTGAACGTTCTTTTTCGCAACGGGTTTGCCGCCAGAACA
CAGGTAAGTGCCGTGTGTGGTTCCCGCGGGCCTGGCCTCTTTACGGGTTATGGCCCTTGCGTGCCTTGAA
TTACTTCCACCTGGCTGCAGTACGTGATTCTTGATCCCGAGCTTCGGGTTGGAAGTGGGTGGGAGAGTTC
GAGGCCTTGCGCTTAAGGAGCCCCTTCGCCTCGTGCTTGAGTTGAGGCCTGGCCTGGGCGCTGGGGCCGC
CGCGTGCGAATCTGGTGGCACCTTCGCGCCTGTCTCGCTGCTTTCGATAAGTCTCTAGCCATTTAAAATT
TTTGATGACCTGCTGCGACGCTTTTTTTCTGGCAAGATAGTCTTGTAAATGCGGGCCAAGATCTGCACAC
TGGTATTTCGGTTTTTGGGGCCGCGGGCGGCGACGGGGCCCGTGCGTCCCAGCGCACATGTTCGGCGAGG
CGGGGCCTGCGAGCGCGGCCACCGAGAATCGGACGGGGGTAGTCTCAAGCTGGCCGGCCTGCTCTGGTGC
CTGGCCTCGCGCCGCCGTGTATCGCCCCGCCCTGGGCGGCAAGGCTGGCCCGGTCGGCACCAGTTGCGTG
AGCGGAAAGATGGCCGCTTCCCGGCCCTGCTGCAGGGAGCTCAAAATGGAGGACGCGGCGCTCGGGAGAG
CGGGCGGGTGAGTCACCCACACAAAGGAAAAGGGCCTTTCCGTCCTCAGCCGTCGCTTCATGTGACTCCA
CGGAGTACCGGGCGCCGTCCAGGCACCTCGATTAGTTCTCGAGCTTTTGGAGTACGTCGTCTTTAGGTTG
GGGGGAGGGGTTTTATGCGATGGAGTTTCCCCACACTGAGTGGGTGGAGACTGAAGTTAGGCCAGCTTGG
CACTTGATGTAATTCTCCTTGGAATTTGCCCTTTTTGAGTTTGGATCTTGGTTCATTCTCAAGCCTCAGA
CAGTGGTTCAAAGTTTTTTTCTTCCATTTCAGGTGTCGTGAAGCGGCCCTGCAGATATCAACAAGTTTGT
ACAAAAAAGCAGGCACCATGGGGACTTCCCATCCGGCGTTCCTGGTCTTAGGCTGTCTTCTCACAGGGCT
GAGCCTAATCCTCTGCCAGCTTTCATTACCCTCTATCCTTCCAAATGAAAATGAAAAGGTTGTGCAGCTG
AATTCATCCTTTTCTCTGAGATGCTTTGGGGAGAGTGAAGTGAGCTGGCAGTACCCCATGTCTGAAGAAG
AGAGCTCCGATGTGGAAATCAGAAATGAAGAAAACAACAGCGGCCTTTTTGTGACGGTCTTGGAAGTGAG
CAGTGCCTCGGCGGCCCACACAGGGTTGTACACTTGCTATTACAACCACACTCAGACAGAAGAGAATGAG
CTTGAAGGCAGGCACATTTACATCTATGTGCCAGACCCAGATGTAGCCTTTGTACCTCTAGGAATGACGG
ATTATTTAGTCATCGTGGAGGATGATGATTCTGCCATTATACCTTGTCGCACAACTGATCCCGAGACTCC
TGTAACCTTACACAACAGTGAGGGGGTGGTACCTGCCTCCTACGACAGCAGACAGGGCTTTAATGGGACC
TTCACTGTATGGCCCTATATCTGTGAGGCCACCGTCAAAGGAAAGAAGTTCCAGACCATCCCATTTAATG
TTTATGCTTTAAAAGCAACATCAGAGCTGGATCTAGAAATGGAAGCTCTTAAAACCGTGTATAAGTCAGG
GGAAACGATTGTGGTCACCTGTGCTGTTTTTAACAATGAGGTGGTTGACCTTCAATGGACTTACCCTGGA
GAAGTGAAAGGCAAAGGCATCACAATGCTGGAAGAAATCAAAGTCCCATCCATCAAATTGGTGTACACTT
TGACGGTCCCCGAGGCCACGGTGAAAGACAGTGGAGATTACGAATGTGCTGCCCGCCAGGCTACCAGGGA
GGTCAAAGAAATGAAGAAAGTCACTATTTCTGTCCATGAGAAAGGTTTCATTGAAATCAAACCCACCTTC
AGCCAGTTGGAAGCTGTCAACCTGCATGAAGTCAAACATTTTGTTGTAGAGGTGCGGGCCTACCCACCTC
CCAGGATATCCTGGCTGAAAAACAATCTGACTCTGATTGAAAATCTCACTGAGATCACCACTGATGTGGA
AAAGATTCAGGAAATAAGGTATCGAAGCAAATTAAAGCTGATCCGTGCTAAGGAAGAAGACAGTGGCCAT
TATACTATTGTAGCTCAAAATGAAGATGCTGTGAAGAGCTATACTTTTGAACTGTTAACTCAAGTTCCTT
CATCCATTCTGGACTTGGTCGATGATCACCATGGCTCAACTGGGGGACAGACGGTGAGGTGCACAGCTGA
AGGCACGCCGCTTCCTGATATTGAGTGGATGATATGCAAAGATATTAAGAAATGTAATAATGAAACTTCC
TGGACTATTTTGGCCAACAATGTCTCAAACATCATCACGGAGATCCACTCCCGAGACAGGAGTACCGTGG
AGGGCCGTGTGACTTTCGCCAAAGTGGAGGAGACCATCGCCGTGCGATGCCTGGCTAAGAATCTCCTTGG
AGCTGAGAACCGAGAGCTGAAGCTGGTGGCTCCCACCCTGCGTTCTGAACTCACGGTGGCTGCTGCAGTC
CTGGTGCTGTTGGTGATTGTGATCATCTCACTTATTGTCCTGGTTGTCATTTGGAAACAGAAACCGAGGT
ATGAAATTCGCTGGAGGGTCATTGAATCAATCAGCCCGGATGGACATGAATATATTTATGTGGACCCGAT
GCAGCTGCCTTATGACTCAAGATGGGAGTTTCCAAGAGATGGACTAGTGCTTGGTCGGGTCTTGGGGTCT
GGAGCGTTTGGGAAGGTGGTTGAAGGAACAGCCTATGGATTAAGCCGGTCCCAACCTGTCATGAAAGTTG
CAGTGAAGATGCTAAAACCCACGGCCAGATCCAGTGAAAAACAAGCTCTCATGTCTGAACTGAAGATAAT
GACTCACCTGGGGCCACATTTGAACATTGTAAACTTGCTGGGAGCCTGCACCAAGTCAGGCCCCATTTAC
ATCATCACAGAGTATTGCTTCTATGGAGATTTGGTCAACTATTTGCATAAGAATAGGGATAGCTTCCTGA
GCCACCACCCAGAGAAGCCAAAGAAAGAGCTGGATATCTTTGGATTGAACCCTGCTGATGAAAGCACACG
GAGCTATGTTATTTTATCTTTTGAAAACAATGGTGACTACATGGACATGAAGCAGGCTGATACTACACAG
TATGTCCCCATGCTAGAAAGGAAAGAGGTTTCTAAATATTCCGACATCCAGAGATCACTCTATGATCGTC
CAGCCTCATATAAGAAGAAATCTATGTTAGACTCAGAAGTCAAAAACCTCCTTTCAGATGATAACTCAGA
AGGCCTTACTTTATTGGATTTGTTGAGCTTCACCTATCAAGTTGCCCGAGGAATGGAGTTTTTGGCTTCA
AAAAATTGTGTCCACCGTGATCTGGCTGCTCGCAACGTCCTCCTGGCACAAGGAAAAATTGTGAAGATCT
GTGACTTTGGCCTGGCCAGAGACATCATGCATGATTCGAACTATGTGTCGAAAGGCAGTACCTTTCTGCC
CGTGAAGTGGATGGCTCCTGAGAGCATCTTTGACAACCTCTACACCACACTGAGTGATGTCTGGTCTTAT
GGCATTCTGCTCTGGGAGATCTTTTCCCTTGGTGGCACCCCTTACCCCGGCATGATGGTGGATTCTACTT
TCTACAATAAGATCAAGAGTGGGTACCGGATGGCCAAGCCTGACCACGCTACCAGTGAAGTCTACGAGAT
CATGGTGAAATGCTGGAACAGTGAGCCGGAGAAGAGACCCTCCTTTTACCACCTGAGTGAGATTGTGGAG
AATCTGCTGCCTGGACAATATAAAAAGAGTTATGAAAAAATTCACCTGGACTTCCTGAAGAGTGACCATC
CTGCTGTGGCACGCATGCGTGTGGACTCAGACAATGCATACATTGGTGTCACCTACAAAAACGAGGAAGA
CAAGCTGAAGGACTGGGAGGGTGGTCTGGATGAGCAGAGACTGAGCGCTGACAGTGGCTACATCATTCCT
CTGCCTGACATTGACCCTGTCCCTGAGGAGGAGGACCTGGGCAAGAGGAACAGACACAGCTCGCAGACCT
CTGAAGAGAGTGCCATTGAGACGGGTTCCAGCAGTTCCACCTTCATCAAGAGAGAGGACGAGACCATTGA
AGACATCGACATGATGGACGACATCGGCATAGACTCTTCAGACCTGGTGGAAGACAGCTTCCTGTAGAAC
CCAGCTTTCTTGTACAAAGTGGTTGATATCCAGCACAGTGGCGGCCGCTCGAGTCTAGAGGGCCCGCGGT
TCGAAGGTAAGCCTATCCCTAACCCTCTCCTCGGTCTCGATTCTACGCGTACCGGTTAGTAATGAGATCC
CTCCCCCCCCCCTAACGTTACTGGCCGAAGCCGCTTGGAATAAGGCCGGTGTGCGTTTGTCTATATGTTA
TTTTCCACCATATTGCCGTCTTTTGGCAATGTGAGGGCCCGGAAACCTGGCCCTGTCTTCTTGACGAGCA
TTCCTAGGGGTCTTTCCCCTCTCGCCAAAGGAATGCAAGGTCTGTTGAATGTCGTGAAGGAAGCAGTTCC
TCTGGAAGCTTCTTGAAGACAAACAACGTCTGTAGCGACCCTTTGCAGGCAGCGGAACCCCCCACCTGGC
GACAGGTGCCTCTGCGGCCAAAAGCCACGTGTATAAGATACACCTGCAAAGGCGGCACAACCCCAGTGCC
ACGTTGTGAGTTGGATAGTTGTGGAAAGAGTCAAATGGCTCTCCTCAAGCGTATTCAACAAGGGGCTGAA
GGATGCCCAGAAGGTACCCCATTGTATGGGATCTGATCTGGGGCCTCGGTGCACATGCTTTACATGTGTT
TAGTCGAGGTTAAAAAAACGTCTAGGCCCCCCGAACCACGGGGACGTGGTTTTCCTTTGAAAAACACGAT
GATAATATGGCCACACATATGGTGAGCAAGGGCGAGGAGCTGTTCACCGGGGTGGTGCCCATCCTGGTCG
AGCTGGACGGCGACGTAAACGGCCACAAGTTCAGCGTGTCCGGCGAGGGCGAGGGCGATGCCACCTACGG
CAAGCTGACCCTGAAGTTCATCTGCACCACCGGCAAGCTGCCCGTGCCCTGGCCCACCCTCGTGACCACC
CTGACCTACGGCGTGCAGTGCTTCAGCCGCTACCCCGACCACATGAAGCAGCACGACTTCTTCAAGTCCG
CCATGCCCGAAGGCTACGTCCAGGAGCGCACCATCTTCTTCAAGGACGACGGCAACTACAAGACCCGCGC
CGAGGTGAAGTTCGAGGGCGACACCCTGGTGAACCGCATCGAGCTGAAGGGCATCGACTTCAAGGAGGAC
GGCAACATCCTGGGGCACAAGCTGGAGTACAACTACAACAGCCACAACGTCTATATCATGGCCGACAAGC
AGAAGAACGGCATCAAGGTGAACTTCAAGATCCGCCACAACATCGAGGACGGCAGCGTGCAGCTCGCCGA
CCACTACCAGCAGAACACCCCCATCGGCGACGGCCCCGTGCTGCTGCCCGACAACCACTACCTGAGCACC
CAGTCCGCCCTGAGCAAAGACCCCAACGAGAAGCGCGATCACATGGTCCTGCTGGAGTTCGTGACCGCCG
CCGGGATCACTCTCGGCATGGACGAGCTGTACAAGTAAATCGATAGATCCTAATCAACCTCTGGATTACA
AAATTTGTGAAAGATTGACTGGTATTCTTAACTATGTTGCTCCTTTTACGCTATGTGGATACGCTGCTTT
AATGCCTTTGTATCATGCTATTGCTTCCCGTATGGCTTTCATTTTCTCCTCCTTGTATAAATCCTGGTTG
CTGTCTCTTTATGAGGAGTTGTGGCCCGTTGTCAGGCAACGTGGCGTGGTGTGCACTGTGTTTGCTGACG
CAACCCCCACTGGTTGGGGCATTGCCACCACCTGTCAGCTCCTTTCCGGGACTTTCGCTTTCCCCCTCCC
TATTGCCACGGCGGAACTCATCGCCGCCTGCCTTGCCCGCTGCTGGACAGGGGCTCGGCTGTTGGGCACT
GACAATTCCGTGGTGTTGTCGGGGAAATCATCGTCCTTTCCTTGGCTGCTCGCCTGTGTTGCCACCTGGA
TTCTGCGCGGGACGTCCTTCTGCTACGTCCCTTCGGCCCTCAATCCAGCGGACCTTCCTTCCCGCGGCCT
GCTGCCGGCTCTGCGGCCTCTTCCGCGTCTTCGCCTTCGCCCTCAGACGAGTCGGATCTCCCTTTGGGCC
GCCTCCCCGCCTGAGATCCTTTAAGACCAATGACTTACAAGGCAGCTGTAGATCTTAGCCACTTTTTAAA
AGAAAAGGGGGGACTGGAAGGGCTAATTCACTCCCAACGAAGACAAGATCTGCTTTTTGCTTGTACTGGG
TCTCTCTGGTTAGACCAGATCTGAGCCTGGGAGCTCTCTGGCTAACTAGGGAACCCACTGCTTAAGCCTC
AATAAAGCTTGCCTTGAGTGCTTCAAGTAGTGTGTGCCCGTCTGTTGTGTGACTCTGGTAACTAGAGATC
CCTCAGACCCTTTTAGTCAGTGTGGAAAATCTCTAGCAGTAGTAGTTCATGTCATCTTATTATTCAGTAT
TTATAACTTGCAAAGAAATGAATATCAGAGAGTGAGAGGCCCGGGTTAATTAAGGAAAGGGCTAGATCAT
TCTTGAAGACGAAAGGGCCTCGTGATACGCCTATTTTTATAGGTTAATGTCATGATAATAATGGTTTCTT
AGACGTCAGGTGGCACTTTTCGGGGAAATGTGCGCGGAACCCCTATTTGTTTATTTTTCTAAATACATTC
AAATATGTATCCGCTCATGAGACAATAACCCTGATAAATGCTTCAATAATATTGAAAAAGGAAGAGTATG
AGTATTCAACATTTCCGTGTCGCCCTTATTCCCTTTTTTGCGGCATTTTGCCTTCCTGTTTTTGCTCACC
CAGAAACGCTGGTGAAAGTAAAAGATGCTGAAGATCAGTTGGGTGCACGAGTGGGTTACATCGAACTGGA
TCTCAACAGCGGTAAGATCCTTGAGAGTTTTCGCCCCGAAGAACGTTTTCCAATGATGAGCACTTTTAAA
GTTCTGCTATGTGGCGCGGTATTATCCCGTGTTGACGCCGGGCAAGAGCAACTCGGTCGCCGCATACACT
ATTCTCAGAATGACTTGGTTGAGTACTCACCAGTCACAGAAAAGCATCTTACGGATGGCATGACAGTAAG
AGAATTATGCAGTGCTGCCATAACCATGAGTGATAACACTGCGGCCAACTTACTTCTGACAACGATCGGA
GGACCGAAGGAGCTAACCGCTTTTTTGCACAACATGGGGGATCATGTAACTCGCCTTGATCGTTGGGAAC
CGGAGCTGAATGAAGCCATACCAAACGACGAGCGTGACACCACGATGCCTGTAGCAATGGCAACAACGTT
GCGCAAACTATTAACTGGCGAACTACTTACTCTAGCTTCCCGGCAACAATTAATAGACTGGATGGAGGCG
GATAAAGTTGCAGGACCACTTCTGCGCTCGGCCCTTCCGGCTGGCTGGTTTATTGCTGATAAATCTGGAG
CCGGTGAGCGTGGGTCTCGCGGTATCATTGCAGCACTGGGGCCAGATGGTAAGCCCTCCCGTATCGTAGT
TATCTACACGACGGGGAGTCAGGCAACTATGGATGAACGAAATAGACAGATCGCTGAGATAGGTGCCTCA
CTGATTAAGCATTGGTAACTGTCAGACCAAGTTTACTCATATATACTTTAGATTGATTTAAAACTTCATT
TTTAATTTAAAAGGATCTAGGTGAAGATCCTTTTTGATAATCTCATGACCAAAATCCCTTAACGTGAGTT
TTCGTTCCACTGAGCGTCAGACCCCGTAGAAAAGATCAAAGGATCTTCTTGAGATCCTTTTTTTCTGCGC
GTAATCTGCTGCTTGCAAACAAAAAAACCACCGCTACCAGCGGTGGTTTGTTTGCCGGATCAAGAGCTAC
CAACTCTTTTTCCGAAGGTAACTGGCTTCAGCAGAGCGCAGATACCAAATACTGTTCTTCTAGTGTAGCC
GTAGTTAGGCCACCACTTCAAGAACTCTGTAGCACCGCCTACATACCTCGCTCTGCTAATCCTGTTACCA
GTGGCTGCTGCCAGTGGCGATAAGTCGTGTCTTACCGGGTTGGACTCAAGACGATAGTTACCGGATAAGG
CGCAGCGGTCGGGCTGAACGGGGGGTTCGTGCACACAGCCCAGCTTGGAGCGAACGACCTACACCGAACT
GAGATACCTACAGCGTGAGCTATGAGAAAGCGCCACGCTTCCCGAAGGGAGAAAGGCGGACAGGTATCCG
GTAAGCGGCAGGGTCGGAACAGGAGAGCGCACGAGGGAGCTTCCAGGGGGAAACGCCTGGTATCTTTATA
GTCCTGTCGGGTTTCGCCACCTCTGACTTGAGCGTCGATTTTTGTGATGCTCGTCAGGGGGGCGGAGCCT
ATGGAAAAACGCCAGCAACGCGGCCTTTTTACGGTTCCTGGCCTTTTGCTGGCCTTTTGCTCACATGTTC
TTTCCTGCGTTATCCCCTGATTCTGTGGATAACCGTATTACCGCCTTTGAGTGAGCTGATACCGCTCGCC
GCAGCCGAACGACCGAGCGCAGCGAGTCAGTGAGCGAGGAAGCGGAAGAGCGCCCAATACGCAAACCGCC
TCTCCCCGCGCGTTGGCCGATTCATTAATGCAGCAAGCTCATGGCTGACTAATTTTTTTTATTTATGCAG
AGGCCGAGGCCGCCTCGGCCTCTGAGCTATTCCAGAAGTAGTGAGGAGGCTTTTTTGGAGGCCTAGGCTT
TTGCAAAAAGCTCCCCGTGGCACGACAGGTTTCCCGACTGGAAAGCGGGCAGTGAGCGCAACGCAATTAA
TGTGAGTTAGCTCACTCATTAGGCACCCCAGGCTTTACACTTTATGCTTCCGGCTCGTATGTTGTGTGGA
ATTGTGAGCGGATAACAATTTCACACAGGAAACAGCTATGACATGATTACGAATTTCACAAATAAAGCAT
TTTTTTCACTGCATTCTAGTTGTGGTTTGTCCAAACTCATCAATGTATCTTATCATGTCTGGATCAACTG
GATAACTCAAGCTAACCAAAATCATCCCAAACTTCCCACCCCATACCCTATTACCACTGCCAATTACCTG
TGGTTTCATTTACTCTAAACCTGTGATTCCTCTGAATTATTTTCATTTTAAAGAAATTGTATTTGTTAAA
TATGTACTACAAACTTAGTAGT
