>Addgene plasmid #116448 | pHAGE-PDGFRA-G185W | depositor partial sequence | sequence record 219322 | insert
ATGGGGACTTCCCATCCGGCGTTCCTGGTCTTAGGCTGTCTTCTCACAGGGCTGAGCCTAATCCTCTGCC
AGCTTTCATTACCCTCTATCCTTCCAAATGAAAATGAAAAGGTTGTGCAGCTGAATTCATCCTTTTCTCT
GAGATGCTTTGGGGAGAGTGAAGTGAGCTGGCAGTACCCCATGTCTGAAGAAGAGAGCTCCGATGTGGAA
ATCAGAAATGAAGAAAACAACAGCGGCCTTTTTGTGACGGTCTTGGAAGTGAGCAGTGCCTCGGCGGCCC
ACACAGGGTTGTACACTTGCTATTACAACCACACTCAGACAGAAGAGAATGAGCTTGAAGGCAGGCACAT
TTACATCTATGTGCCAGACCCAGATGTAGCCTTTGTACCTCTAGGAATGACGGATTATTTAGTCATCGTG
GAGGATGATGATTCTGCCATTATACCTTGTCGCACAACTGATCCCGAGACTCCTGTAACCTTACACAACA
GTGAGGGGGTGGTACCTGCCTCCTACGACAGCAGACAGGGCTTTAATGGGACCTTCACTGTATGGCCCTA
TATCTGTGAGGCCACCGTCAAAGGAAAGAAGTTCCAGACCATCCCATTTAATGTTTATGCTTTAAAAGCA
ACATCAGAGCTGGATCTAGAAATGGAAGCTCTTAAAACCGTGTATAAGTCAGGGGAAACGATTGTGGTCA
CCTGTGCTGTTTTTAACAATGAGGTGGTTGACCTTCAATGGACTTACCCTGGAGAAGTGAAAGGCAAAGG
CATCACAATGCTGGAAGAAATCAAAGTCCCATCCATCAAATTGGTGTACACTTTGACGGTCCCCGAGGCC
ACGGTGAAAGACAGTGGAGATTACGAATGTGCTGCCCGCCAGGCTACCAGGGAGGTCAAAGAAATGAAGA
AAGTCACTATTTCTGTCCATGAGAAAGGTTTCATTGAAATCAAACCCACCTTCAGCCAGTTGGAAGCTGT
CAACCTGCATGAAGTCAAACATTTTGTTGTAGAGGTGCGGGCCTACCCACCTCCCAGGATATCCTGGCTG
AAAAACAATCTGACTCTGATTGAAAATCTCACTGAGATCACCACTGATGTGGAAAAGATTCAGGAAATAA
GGTATCGAAGCAAATTAAAGCTGATCCGTGCTAAGGAAGAAGACAGTGGCCATTATACTATTGTAGCTCA
AAATGAAGATGCTGTGAAGAGCTATACTTTTGAACTGTTAACTCAAGTTCCTTCATCCATTCTGGACTTG
GTCGATGATCACCATGGCTCAACTGGGGGACAGACGGTGAGGTGCACAGCTGAAGGCACGCCGCTTCCTG
ATATTGAGTGGATGATATGCAAAGATATTAAGAAATGTAATAATGAAACTTCCTGGACTATTTTGGCCAA
CAATGTCTCAAACATCATCACGGAGATCCACTCCCGAGACAGGAGTACCGTGGAGGGCCGTGTGACTTTC
GCCAAAGTGGAGGAGACCATCGCCGTGCGATGCCTGGCTAAGAATCTCCTTGGAGCTGAGAACCGAGAGC
TGAAGCTGGTGGCTCCCACCCTGCGTTCTGAACTCACGGTGGCTGCTGCAGTCCTGGTGCTGTTGGTGAT
TGTGATCATCTCACTTATTGTCCTGGTTGTCATTTGGAAACAGAAACCGAGGTATGAAATTCGCTGGAGG
GTCATTGAATCAATCAGCCCAGATGGACATGAATATATTTATGTGGACCCGATGCAGCTGCCTTATGACT
CAAGATGGGAGTTTCCAAGAGATGGACTAGTGCTTGGTCGGGTCTTGGGGTCTGGAGCGTTTGGGAAGGT
GGTTGAAGGAACAGCCTATGGATTAAGCCGGTCCCAACCTGTCATGAAAGTTGCAGTGAAGATGCTAAAA
CCCACGGCCAGATCCAGTGAAAAACAAGCTCTCATGTCTGAACTGAAGATAATGACTCACCTGGGGCCAC
ATTTGAACATTGTAAACTTGCTGGGAGCCTGCACCAAGTCAGGCCCCATTTACATCATCACAGAGTATTG
CTTCTATGGAGATTTGGTCAACTATTTGCATAAGAATAGGGATAGCTTCCTGAGCCACCACCCAGAGAAG
CCAAAGAAAGAGCTGGATATCTTTGGATTGAACCCTGCTGATGAAAGCACACGGAGCTATGTTATTTTAT
CTTTTGAAAACAATGGTGACTACATGGACATGAAGCAGGCTGATACTACACAGTATGTCCCCATGCTAGA
AAGGAAAGAGGTTTCTAAATATTCCGACATCCAGAGATCACTCTATGATCGTCCAGCCTCATATAAGAAG
AAATCTATGTTAGACTCAGAAGTCAAAAACCTCCTTTCAGATGATAACTCAGAAGGCCTTACTTTATTGG
ATTTGTTGAGCTTCACCTATCAAGTTGCCCGAGGAATGGAGTTTTTGGCTTCAAAAAATTGTGTCCACCG
TGATCTGGCTGCTCGCAACGTCCTCCTGGCACAAGGAAAAATTGTGAAGATCTGTGACTTTGGCCTGGCC
AGAGACATCATGCATGATTCGAACTATGTGTCGAAAGGCAGTACCTTTCTGCCCGTGAAGTGGATGGCTC
CTGAGAGCATCTTTGACAACCTCTACACCACACTGAGTGATGTCTGGTCTTATGGCATTCTGCTCTGGGA
GATCTTTTCCCTTGGTGGCACCCCTTACCCCGGCATGATGGTGGATTCTACTTTCTACAATAAGATCAAG
AGTGGGTACCGGATGGCCAAGCCTGACCACGCTACCAGTGAAGTCTACGAGATCATGGTGAAATGCTGGA
ACAGTGAGCCGGAGAAGAGACCCTCCTTTTACCACCTGAGTGAGATTGTGGAGAATCTGCTGCCTGGACA
ATATAAAAAGAGTTATGAAAAAATTCACCTGGACTTCCTGAAGAGTGACCATCCTGCTGTGGCACGCATG
CGTGTGGACTCAGACAATGCATACATTGGTGTCACCTACAAAAACGAGGAAGACAAGCTGAAGGACTGGG
AGGGTGGTCTGGATGAGCAGAGACTGAGCGCTGACAGTGGCTACATCATTCCTCTGCCTGACATTGACCC
TGTCCCTGAGGAGGAGGACCTGGGCAAGAGGAACAGACACAGCTCGCAGACCTCTGAAGAGAGTGCCATT
GAGACGGGTTCCAGCAGTTCCACCTTCATCAAGAGAGAGGACGAGACCATTGAAGACATCGACATGATGG
ATGACATCGGCATAGACTCTTCAGACCTGGTGGAAGACAGCTTCCTGTAA
